Addgene plasmid #32947: pcDNA6-rbN1 S77D
Depositing lab: Edward Weinman. Depositing organization: University of Maryland, Baltimore. Publication: PTH transiently increases the percent mobile fraction of Npt2a in OK cells as determined by FRAP. Weinman EJ, Steplock D, Cha B, Kovbasnjuk O, Frost NA, Cunningham R, Shenolikar S, Blanpied TA, Donowitz M. Am J Physiol Renal Physiol. 2009 Dec;297(6):F1560-5. Epub 2009 Sep 30. 10.1152/ajprenal.90657.2008 PubMed 19794105.
Backbone
  Vector backbone: pcDNA6/HisC
  Backbone manufacturer: Invitrogene
  Backbone size w/o insert (bp): 5200
  Modifications to backbone: none
  Vector type: Mammalian Expression
  Selectable markers: Blasticidin
Growth in bacteria
  Bacterial resistance: Ampicillin, 100 μg/mL
  Growth temperature: 37°C
  Growth strain: DH5alpha
  Copy number: High Copy
Gene/Insert
  Gene/Insert name: slc9a3r1 (alt name: NHERF)
  Species: rabbit
  Insert size (bp): 1200
  Mutation: Serine 77 mutated to Aspartic Acid
  GenBank ID: U19815
  Entrez Gene: SLC9A3R1
  Promoter: CMV
  Tag / fusion protein: his (N terminal on backbone); T7 tag (N terminal on insert); partial FLAG (N terminal on insert)
  Cloning method: Restriction Enzyme; 5′ cloning site ECOR1 (not destroyed); 3′ cloning site XBA1 (not destroyed)
  Sequencing primers: 5′ T7; 3′ BGH
Terms and licenses: Academic/Nonprofit Terms; Industry Terms: Not Available to Industry
Depositor comments: NHERF-1 was cut from peGFP-rbNHERF-1 (ID#31636) constructs.Part of the peGFP vector is present at the 3' end. Serine77 was mutated to Aspartic Acid
How to cite: pcDNA6-rbN1 S77D was a gift from Edward Weinman (Addgene plasmid # 32947 ; http://n2t.net/addgene:32947 ; RRID:Addgene_32947)
