[The description below was written by a language model from this plasmid's Addgene catalogue record and pLannotate feature annotations shown in this document.]
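Description:
pcDNA6-rbN1 S77D is a mammalian expression plasmid built on the unmodified pcDNA6/HisC backbone and carrying rabbit NHERF-1 (slc9a3r1) with serine 77 changed to aspartic acid. The substitution places an acidic residue at a serine position, a change commonly used to mimic constitutive phosphorylation, although the record does not state this rationale. The roughly 1.1 kb coding sequence sits between retained EcoRI and XbaI sites. It is transcribed from the human CMV immediate-early enhancer and promoter and terminated by the bovine growth hormone polyadenylation signal. A T7 promoter upstream of the coding region allows in vitro transcription and serves as a sequencing primer site. The backbone supplies an N-terminal leader consisting of a polyhistidine tag, the T7 gene 10 leader tag and the Xpress epitope. The Xpress epitope contains an enterokinase cleavage site and probably corresponds to the "partial FLAG" listed in the catalogue entry. The insert was excised from an eGFP–rabbit NHERF-1 construct, and the depositor notes that a small piece of that vector remains at the 3' end, consistent with the multiple cloning site fragment annotated just after the coding sequence.

Propagation in E. coli relies on a high-copy ColE1/pUC-type origin and ampicillin resistance, and an f1 origin is also present. Stable mammalian transfectants can be selected with blasticidin through a blasticidin S deaminase gene. This gene is driven by the SV40 early promoter in mammalian cells and by EM7 in bacteria, and it is followed by an SV40 polyadenylation signal. Several short annotated fragments (an HIV LTR piece, bleomycin resistance pieces, lac elements) appear to be backbone remnants or annotation-tool matches rather than functional parts. NHERF-1 is a scaffold protein that links membrane transporters and receptors to the actin cytoskeleton through ezrin/radixin/moesin proteins. The associated publication studied the effect of parathyroid hormone on the mobility of the phosphate transporter Npt2a in cultured kidney cells.
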