Features (pLannotate 1.2.2; 26 found; start..end, strand, type, name):
     28..80      -  misc_feature   bom (fragment): basis of mobility region from pBR322
    235..614     +  enhancer       CMV enhancer: human cytomegalovirus immediate early enhancer
    615..818     +  promoter       CMV promoter: human cytomegalovirus (CMV) immediate early promoter
    814..847     +  LTR            5' LTR (truncated) (fragment): truncated 5' long terminal repeat (LTR) from HIV-1
    863..881     +  promoter       T7 promoter: promoter for bacteriophage T7 RNA polymerase
    932..952     +  CDS            capTEV™ (fragment): composite tag for in vivo biotinylation, TEV protease cleavage, and 6xHis tagging
    953..985     +  CDS            T7 tag (gene 10 leader): leader peptide from bacteriophage T7 gene 10 promotes efficient translation in E. coli
    989..1012    +  CDS            Xpress™ tag: Xpress™ epitope tag, including an enterokinase recognition and cleavage site
   1046..2119    +  CDS            SLC9A3R1: NHRF1_RABIT - Also known as NHERF, NHERF1. Experimental evidence at protein level: Swiss-Prot protein existence level 1. Scaffold protein that connects plasma membrane proteins with members of the ezrin/moesin/radixin family and thereby helps to link them to the actin cytoskeleton and to regulate their surface expression. Necessary for recycling of internalized ADRB2. Was first known to play a role in the regulation of the activity and subcellular location of SLC9A3. Necessary for cAMP-mediated phosphorylation and inhibition of SLC9A3. Involved in sperm capacitation. May participate in the reg
   2124..2149    +  misc_feature   MCS (fragment): multiple cloning site
   2193..2417    +  polyA_signal   bGH poly(A) signal: bovine growth hormone polyadenylation signal
   2421..2442    +  promoter       SV40 promoter (fragment): SV40 enhancer and early promoter
   2463..2891    +  rep_origin     f1 ori (sequence partly withheld): f1 bacteriophage origin of replication; arrow indicates direction of (+) strand synthesis
   2905..3234    +  promoter       SV40 promoter: SV40 enhancer and early promoter
   3282..3329    +  promoter       EM7 promoter: synthetic bacterial promoter&nbsp
   3348..3746    +  CDS            BSD: blasticidin S deaminase; Aspergillus terreus BSD; confers resistance to blasticidin
   3747..3774    +  CDS            BleoR (fragment): antibiotic-binding protein; Sh ble from Streptoalloteichus hindustanus; confers resistance to bleomycin, phleomycin, and Zeocin™
   3784..3909    +  CDS            ble (fragment): BLE_KLEPN - Experimental evidence at protein level: Swiss-Prot protein existence level 1. Binding protein with a strong affinity to the bleomycin family of antibiotics. Binds to CL990; an antimitotic-antibiotic compound. From Klebsiella pneumoniae.
   3904..4025    +  polyA_signal   SV40 poly(A) signal: SV40 polyadenylation signal
   4098..4114    -  protein_bind   lac operator: The lac repressor binds to the lac operator to inhibit transcription in E. coli. This inhibition can be relieved by adding lactose or isopropyl-β-D-thiogalactopyranoside (IPTG). lac repressor encoded by lacI
   4122..4152    -  promoter       lac promoter: promoter for the E. coli lac operon
   4167..4188    -  protein_bind   CAP binding site: CAP binding activates transcription in the presence of cAMP. E. coli catabolite activator protein
   4201..4293    -  CDS            lacI (fragment): lac repressor; lacI; The lac repressor binds to the lac operator to inhibit transcription in E. coli. This inhibition can be relieved by adding lactose or isopropyl-β-D-thiogalactopyranoside (IPTG).
   4476..5064    -  rep_origin     ori: high-copy-number ColE1/pMB1/pBR322/pUC origin of replication
   5235..6095    -  CDS            AmpR: β-lactamase; bla; confers resistance to ampicillin, carbenicillin, and related antibiotics
   6096..6200    -  promoter       AmpR promoter: bla
>Addgene plasmid #32947 | pcDNA6-rbN1 S77D | depositor full sequence | sequence record 38976 | pcDNA6-rbN1 S77D sequence 6231 bps
GACGGATCGGGAGATCTCCCGATCCCCTATGGTGCACTCTCAGTACAATCTGCTCTGATGCCGCATAGTT
AAGCCAGTATCTGCTCCCTGCTTGTGTGTTGGAGGTCGCTGAGTAGTGCGCGAGCAAAATTTAAGCTACA
ACAAGGCAAGGCTTGACCGACAATTGCATGAAGAATCTGCTTAGGGTTAGGCGTTTTGCGCTGCTTCGCG
ATGTACGGGCCAGATATACGCGTTGACATTGATTATTGACTAGTTATTAATAGTAATCAATTACGGGGTC
ATTAGTTCATAGCCCATATATGGAGTTCCGCGTTACATAACTTACGGTAAATGGCCCGCCTGGCTGACCG
CCCAACGACCCCCGCCCATTGACGTCAATAATGACGTATGTTCCCATAGTAACGCCAATAGGGACTTTCC
ATTGACGTCAATGGGTGGAGTATTTACGGTAAACTGCCCACTTGGCAGTACATCAAGTGTATCATATGCC
AAGTACGCCCCCTATTGACGTCAATGACGGTAAATGGCCCGCCTGGCATTATGCCCAGTACATGACCTTA
TGGGACTTTCCTACTTGGCAGTACATCTACGTATTAGTCATCGCTATTACCATGGTGATGCGGTTTTGGC
AGTACATCAATGGGCGTGGATAGCGGTTTGACTCACGGGGATTTCCAAGTCTCCACCCCATTGACGTCAA
TGGGAGTTTGTTTTGGCACCAAAATCAACGGGACTTTCCAAAATGTCGTAACAACTCCGCCCCATTGACG
CAAATGGGCGGTAGGCGTGTACGGTGGGAGGTCTATATAAGCAGAGCTCTCTGGCTAACTAGAGAACCCA
CTGCTTACTGGCTTATCGAAATTAATACGACTCACTATAGGGAGACCCAAGCTGGCTAGCGTTTAAACTT
AAGCTTACCATGGGGGGTTCTCATCATCATCATCATCATGGTATGGCTAGCATGACTGGTGGACAGCAAA
TGGGTCGGGATCTGTACGACGATGACGATAAGGTACCAGGATCCAGTGTGGTGGAATTCGCCGCCATGAG
CGCGGACGCGGCGGCCGGGGCGCCCCTGCCCCGGCTCTGCTGCCTGGAGAAGGGGCCGAACGGCTACGGC
TTCCACCTGCATGGGGAGAAGGGCAAGGTGGGCCAGTACATCCGGCTGGTGGAGCCCGGCTCTCCGGCCG
AGAAGGCGGGGCTGCTGGCCGGGGACCGGCTGGTGGAGGTGAACGGCGAGAACGTGGAGAAGGAGACGCA
TCAGCAGGTGGTGGACCGCATCCGCGCCGCGCTCAACGCCGTGCGCCTGCTGGTGGTCGACCCCGACACG
GACGAGCAGTTCAGGAAGCTCGGAGTCCAGATCCGGGGGGAGCTGCTACGCGCCCAGGCGGGGCCGGAGC
AGGCCGGGCCGCCGGCCGCCCCCGGCGAGCAGGGCCCGGCCGGTGAGAACGAGCCGCGCGAGGTCGAGAA
GAGCCACCCGGAGCGGCGCGAGCTCCGGCCTCGGCTCTGCGCCATGAAGAAGGGCCCCAACGGCTACGGC
TTCAACCTGCACAGCGACAAGTCCAGGCCGGGCCAGTTCATCCGCGCCGTGGACCCAGACTCCCCGGCTG
AGGCCTCGGGGCTCCGGGAGCAGGACCGCATCGTGGAGGTGAACGGGGTCTGCGTGGAGGGCAAGCAGCA
TGGGGACGTGGTGACTGCCATCAAGGCCGGCGGGGATGAGGCCAAGCTGCTGGTGGTGGACAAGGAGACC
GACGAGTTCTTCAAGAAATGCAAAGTGGTCCCATCTTCTGAGCACCTCAACGGTCCCTTGCCTGAGCCCT
TCACCAATGGGGAGATACAGAAGAACAACCCTGAGACCCTGGCCCCAGCGGCCTCGGAGAGCCCCAGGCC
AGCCCTGGCAAGATCCGCCTCCAGTGACACCAGCGAGGAGCTGGCTTCCCAAGACAGCCCCAAGAAAGAG
GACTCCACGGCCCCCTCCTCGACCTCCTCCTCCTCCGACCCCATCCTGGACTTCAGCATCTCGCTGGCCG
TGGCCAAGGAGAGGGCCCACCAGAAGCGCAGCAGCAGACGGGCCCCCCAAATGGACTGGAGCGAGAAAAA
GGAGCTTTTCAGCAACCTCTGACTCGACGGTACCGCGGGCCCGGGATCCACCGGATCTAGAGGGCCCGTT
TAAACCCGCTGATCAGCCTCGACTGTGCCTTCTAGTTGCCAGCCATCTGTTGTTTGCCCCTCCCCCGTGC
CTTCCTTGACCCTGGAAGGTGCCACTCCCACTGTCCTTTCCTAATAAAATGAGGAAATTGCATCGCATTG
TCTGAGTAGGTGTCATTCTATTCTGGGGGGTGGGGTGGGGCAGGACAGCAAGGGGGAGGATTGGGAAGAC
AATAGCAGGCATGCTGGGGATGCGGTGGGCTCTATGGCTTCTGAGGCGGAAAGAACCAGCTGGGGCTCTA
GGGGGTATCCCC
[124 nt withheld, positions 2463-2586]
C
[32 nt withheld, positions 2588-2619]
CA
[57 nt withheld, positions 2622-2678]
A
[49 nt withheld, positions 2680-2728]
CCTTTGACGTTGGAGTCCACGTTCTTT
[37 nt withheld, positions 2756-2792]
ACCCTATCTCGGTCTATTCTTTTGATTTATAAGGGATTTTGCCGATTTCGGCCTATTGGTTAAAAAATGA
GCTGATTTAACAAAAATTTAACGCGAATTAATTCTGTGGAATGTGTGTCAGTTAGGGTGTGGAAAGTCCC
CAGGCTCCCCAGCAGGCAGAAGTATGCAAAGCATGCATCTCAATTAGTCAGCAACCAGGTGTGGAAAGTC
CCCAGGCTCCCCAGCAGGCAGAAGTATGCAAAGCATGCATCTCAATTAGTCAGCAACCATAGTCCCGCCC
CTAACTCCGCCCATCCCGCCCCTAACTCCGCCCAGTTCCGCCCATTCTCCGCCCCATGGCTGACTAATTT
TTTTTATTTATGCAGAGGCCGAGGCCGCCTCTGCCTCTGAGCTATTCCAGAAGTAGTGAGGAGGCTTTTT
TGGAGGCCTAGGCTTTTGCAAAAAGCTCCCGGGAGCTTGTATATCCATTTTCGGATCTGATCAGCACGTG
TTGACAATTAATCATCGGCATAGTATATCGGCATAGTATAATACGACAAGGTGAGGAACTAAACCATGGC
CAAGCCTTTGTCTCAAGAAGAATCCACCCTCATTGAAAGAGCAACGGCTACAATCAACAGCATCCCCATC
TCTGAAGACTACAGCGTCGCCAGCGCAGCTCTCTCTAGCGACGGCCGCATCTTCACTGGTGTCAATGTAT
ATCATTTTACTGGGGGACCTTGTGCAGAACTCGTGGTGCTGGGCACTGCTGCTGCTGCGGCAGCTGGCAA
CCTGACTTGTATCGTCGCGATCGGAAATGAGAACAGGGGCATCTTGAGCCCCTGCGGACGGTGCCGACAG
GTGCTTCTCGATCTGCATCCTGGGATCAAAGCCATAGTGAAGGACAGTGATGGACAGCCGACGGCAGTTG
GGATTCGTGAATTGCTGCCCTCTGGTTATGTGTGGGAGGGCTAAGCACTTCGTGGCCGAGGAGCAGGACT
GACACGTGCTACGAGATTTCGATTCCACCGCCGCCTTCTATGAAAGGTTGGGCTTCGGAATCGTTTTCCG
GGACGCCGGCTGGATGATCCTCCAGCGCGGGGATCTCATGCTGGAGTTCTTCGCCCACCCCAACTTGTTT
ATTGCAGCTTATAATGGTTACAAATAAAGCAATAGCATCACAAATTTCACAAATAAAGCATTTTTTTCAC
TGCATTCTAGTTGTGGTTTGTCCAAACTCATCAATGTATCTTATCATGTCTGTATACCGTCGACCTCTAG
CTAGAGCTTGGCGTAATCATGGTCATAGCTGTTTCCTGTGTGAAATTGTTATCCGCTCACAATTCCACAC
AACATACGAGCCGGAAGCATAAAGTGTAAAGCCTGGGGTGCCTAATGAGTGAGCTAACTCACATTAATTG
CGTTGCGCTCACTGCCCGCTTTCCAGTCGGGAAACCTGTCGTGCCAGCTGCATTAATGAATCGGCCAACG
CGCGGGGAGAGGCGGTTTGCGTATTGGGCGCTCTTCCGCTTCCTCGCTCACTGACTCGCTGCGCTCGGTC
GTTCGGCTGCGGCGAGCGGTATCAGCTCACTCAAAGGCGGTAATACGGTTATCCACAGAATCAGGGGATA
ACGCAGGAAAGAACATGTGAGCAAAAGGCCAGCAAAAGGCCAGGAACCGTAAAAAGGCCGCGTTGCTGGC
GTTTTTCCATAGGCTCCGCCCCCCTGACGAGCATCACAAAAATCGACGCTCAAGTCAGAGGTGGCGAAAC
CCGACAGGACTATAAAGATACCAGGCGTTTCCCCCTGGAAGCTCCCTCGTGCGCTCTCCTGTTCCGACCC
TGCCGCTTACCGGATACCTGTCCGCCTTTCTCCCTTCGGGAAGCGTGGCGCTTTCTCATAGCTCACGCTG
TAGGTATCTCAGTTCGGTGTAGGTCGTTCGCTCCAAGCTGGGCTGTGTGCACGAACCCCCCGTTCAGCCC
GACCGCTGCGCCTTATCCGGTAACTATCGTCTTGAGTCCAACCCGGTAAGACACGACTTATCGCCACTGG
CAGCAGCCACTGGTAACAGGATTAGCAGAGCGAGGTATGTAGGCGGTGCTACAGAGTTCTTGAAGTGGTG
GCCTAACTACGGCTACACTAGAAGAACAGTATTTGGTATCTGCGCTCTGCTGAAGCCAGTTACCTTCGGA
AAAAGAGTTGGTAGCTCTTGATCCGGCAAACAAACCACCGCTGGTAGCGGTGGTTTTTTTGTTTGCAAGC
AGCAGATTACGCGCAGAAAAAAAGGATCTCAAGAAGATCCTTTGATCTTTTCTACGGGGTCTGACGCTCA
GTGGAACGAAAACTCACGTTAAGGGATTTTGGTCATGAGATTATCAAAAAGGATCTTCACCTAGATCCTT
TTAAATTAAAAATGAAGTTTTAAATCAATCTAAAGTATATATGAGTAAACTTGGTCTGACAGTTACCAAT
GCTTAATCAGTGAGGCACCTATCTCAGCGATCTGTCTATTTCGTTCATCCATAGTTGCCTGACTCCCCGT
CGTGTAGATAACTACGATACGGGAGGGCTTACCATCTGGCCCCAGTGCTGCAATGATACCGCGAGACCCA
CGCTCACCGGCTCCAGATTTATCAGCAATAAACCAGCCAGCCGGAAGGGCCGAGCGCAGAAGTGGTCCTG
CAACTTTATCCGCCTCCATCCAGTCTATTAATTGTTGCCGGGAAGCTAGAGTAAGTAGTTCGCCAGTTAA
TAGTTTGCGCAACGTTGTTGCCATTGCTACAGGCATCGTGGTGTCACGCTCGTCGTTTGGTATGGCTTCA
TTCAGCTCCGGTTCCCAACGATCAAGGCGAGTTACATGATCCCCCATGTTGTGCAAAAAAGCGGTTAGCT
CCTTCGGTCCTCCGATCGTTGTCAGAAGTAAGTTGGCCGCAGTGTTATCACTCATGGTTATGGCAGCACT
GCATAATTCTCTTACTGTCATGCCATCCGTAAGATGCTTTTCTGTGACTGGTGAGTACTCAACCAAGTCA
TTCTGAGAATAGTGTATGCGGCGACCGAGTTGCTCTTGCCCGGCGTCAATACGGGATAATACCGCGCCAC
ATAGCAGAACTTTAAAAGTGCTCATCATTGGAAAACGTTCTTCGGGGCGAAAACTCTCAAGGATCTTACC
GCTGTTGAGATCCAGTTCGATGTAACCCACTCGTGCACCCAACTGATCTTCAGCATCTTTTACTTTCACC
AGCGTTTCTGGGTGAGCAAAAACAGGAAGGCAAAATGCCGCAAAAAAGGGAATAAGGGCGACACGGAAAT
GTTGAATACTCATACTCTTCCTTTTTCAATATTATTGAAGCATTTATCAGGGTTATTGTCTCATGAGCGG
ATACATATTTGAATGTATTTAGAAAAATAAACAAATAGGGGTTCCGCGCACATTTCCCCGAAAAGTGCCA
CCTGACGTC
