>Addgene plasmid #32947 | pcDNA6-rbN1 S77D | addgene partial sequence | sequence record 42386 | CMV-F 5'-CGCAAATGGGCGGTAGGCGTG-3'
ACGACTCACTTATAGGGAGACCCAAGCTGGCTAGCGTTTAAACTTAAGCTTACCATGGGGGGTTCTCATC
ATCATCATCATCATGGTATGGCTAGCATGACTGGTGGACAGCAAATGGGTCGGGATCTGTACGACGATGA
CGATAAGGTACCAGGATCCAGTGTGGTGGAATTCGCCGCCATGAGCGCGGACGCGGCGGCCGGGGCGCCC
CTGCCCCGGCTCTGCTGCCTGGAGAAGGGGCCGAACGGCTACGGCTTCCACCTGCATGGGGAGAAGGGCA
AGGTGGGCCAGTACATCCGGCTGGTGGAGCCCGGCTCTCCGGCCGAGAAGGCGGGGCTGCTGGCCGGGGA
CCGGCTGGTGGAGGTGAACGGCGAGAACGTGGAGAAGGAGACCCATCAGCAGGTGGTGGACCGCATCCGC
GCCGCGCTCAACGCCGTGCGCCTGCTGGTGGTCGACCCCGACACGGACGAGCAGTTCAGGAAGCTCGGAG
TCCAGATCCGGGGGGAGCTGCTACGCGCCCAGGCGGGGCCGGAGCAGGCCGGGCCGCCGGCCGCCCCCGG
CGAGCAGGGCCCGGCCGGTGAGAACGAGCCGCGCGAGGTCGAGAAGAGCCACCCGGAGCGGCGCGAGCTC
CGGCCTCGGCTCTGCGCCATGAAGAAGGGCCCCAACGGCTACGGCTTCAACCTGCACAGCGACAAGTCCA
GGCCGGGCCAGTTCATCCGCGCCGTGGACC
